Addgene plasmid #13291: pFLAG-ING4
Depositing lab: Curtis Harris. Depositing organization: National Cancer Institute (NCI). Publication: p29ING4 and p28ING5 bind to p53 and p300, and enhance p53 activity. Shiseki M, Nagashima M, Pedeux RM, Kitahama-Shiseki M, Miura K, Okamura S, Onogi H, Higashimoto Y, Appella E, Yokota J, Harris CC. Cancer Res. 2003 May 15. 63(10):2373-8. PubMed 12750254.
Backbone
  Vector backbone: pFLAG-CMV-2
  Backbone manufacturer: Sigma
  Backbone size w/o insert (bp): 4700
  Vector type: Mammalian Expression
Growth in bacteria
  Bacterial resistance: Ampicillin, 100 μg/mL
  Growth temperature: 37°C
  Growth strain: DH5alpha
  Copy number: High Copy
Gene/Insert
  Gene/Insert name: ING4 (alt name: p29ING4)
  Species: H. sapiens (human)
  Entrez Gene: ING4 (a.k.a. my036, p29ING4)
  Tag / fusion protein: Flag (N terminal on backbone)
  Cloning method: Restriction Enzyme
  Sequencing primers: 5′ CMV-F
Terms and licenses: Academic/Nonprofit Terms; Industry Terms: Not Available to Industry
How to cite: pFLAG-ING4 was a gift from Curtis Harris (Addgene plasmid # 13291 ; http://n2t.net/addgene:13291 ; RRID:Addgene_13291)
