[The description below was written by a language model from this plasmid's Addgene catalogue record.]
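Description:
pFLAG-ING4 is a mammalian expression plasmid built on the commercial pFLAG-CMV-2 backbone (about 4.7 kb without insert), carrying the human ING4 coding sequence, also known as p29ING4. The insert was placed into the vector by restriction enzyme cloning so that it is fused in frame to the FLAG epitope supplied by the backbone, giving an N-terminally FLAG-tagged ING4 protein. As the backbone name and the CMV forward sequencing primer indicate, expression is driven by the cytomegalovirus immediate-early promoter, a strong constitutive promoter suited to transient transfection of mammalian cell lines. In bacteria the plasmid is maintained at high copy number and selected with ampicillin. The record does not list a mammalian selection marker or the insert size, and no feature table is provided, so details such as the polyadenylation signal and exact origin of replication are not documented here.

ING4 belongs to the inhibitor of growth family of candidate tumour suppressor proteins. The associated publication reports that p29ING4, along with the related p28ING5, binds p53 and the acetyltransferase p300 and enhances p53 activity. The construct is therefore suited to overexpressing ING4 in cultured mammalian cells, with the FLAG tag allowing detection by western blot or immunofluorescence and recovery of the protein and its partners by anti-FLAG immunoprecipitation. Typical applications would be protein interaction studies and functional assays of p53-dependent transcription, growth control or apoptosis.
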