>Addgene plasmid #13291 | pFLAG-ING4 | addgene partial sequence | sequence record 19669 | CMV-F 5'-CGCAAATGGGCGGTAGGCGTG-3'
CCATGGGACTACAAAGACGAATGACGACAAGCTTGCGGCCGCGATGGCTGCGGGGATGTATTTGGAACAT
TATCTGGACAGTATTGAAAACCTTCCCTTTGAATTACAGAGAAACTTTCAGCTCATGAGGGACCTAGACC
AAAGAACAGAGGACCTGAAGGCTGAAATTGACAAGTTGGCCACTGAGTATATGAGTAGTGCCCGCAGCCT
GAGCTCCGAGGAAAAATTGGCCCTTCTCAAACAGATCCAGGAAGCCTATGGCAAGTGCAAGGAATTTGGT
GACGACAAGGTGCAGCTTGCCATGCAGACCTATGAGATGGTGGACAAACACATTCGGCGGCTGGACACAG
ACCTGGCCCGTTTTGAGGCTGATCTCAAGGAGAAACAGATTGAGTCAAGTGACTATGACAGCTCTTCCAG
CAAAGGCAAAAAGAAAGGCCGGACTCAAAAGGAGAAGAAAGCTGCTCGTGCTCGTTCCAAAGGGAAAAAC
TCGGATGAAGAAGCCCCCAAGACTGCCCAGAAGAAGTTAAAGCTCGTGCGCACAAGTCCTGAGTATGGGA
TGCCCTCAGTGACCTTTGGCAGTGTCCACCCCTCTGATGTGTTGGATATGCCTGTGGATCCCAACGAACC
CACCTATTGCCTTTGTCACCAGGTCTCCTATGGAGAGATGATTGGCTGTGACAACCCTGATTGT
